Addgene plasmid #128099: pcDNA3.1+ Flag-RAP2A
Purpose: Expresses RAP2A in mammalian cells in a G418-selectable plasmid
Depositing lab: Chi Van Dang. Depositing organization: Wistar Institute. Publication: Acid Suspends the Circadian Clock in Hypoxia through Inhibition of mTOR. Walton ZE, Patel CH, Brooks RC, Yu Y, Ibrahim-Hashim A, Riddle M, Porcu A, Jiang T, Ecker BL, Tameire F, Koumenis C, Weeraratna AT, Welsh DK, Gillies R, Alwine JC, Zhang L, Powell JD, Dang CV. Cell. 2018 Jun 28;174(1):72-87.e32. doi: 10.1016/j.cell.2018.05.009. Epub 2018 May 31. PubMed 29861175.
Backbone
  Vector backbone: pcDNA3.1+
  Backbone manufacturer: invitrogen
  Backbone size w/o insert (bp): 5359
  Total vector size (bp): 5979
  Vector type: Mammalian Expression
  Selectable markers: Neomycin (select with G418)
Growth in bacteria
  Bacterial resistance: Ampicillin, 100 μg/mL
  Growth temperature: 37°C
  Growth strain: DH5alpha
  Growth instructions: The depositing lab used the strain Top10 in their studies.
  Copy number: Unknown
Gene/Insert
  Gene/Insert name: RAP2A (alt names: RAP2A, member of RAS oncogene family; Ras-Related Protein Rap-2a)
  Species: H. sapiens (human)
  Insert size (bp): 620
  GenBank ID: NM_021033
  Entrez Gene: RAP2A (a.k.a. K-REV, KREV, RAP2, RbBP-30)
  Promoter: CMV
  Tag / fusion protein: Flag (N terminal on insert)
  Cloning method: Restriction Enzyme; 5′ cloning site NheI (not destroyed); 3′ cloning site EcoRV (not destroyed)
  Sequencing primers: 5′ CMV-F (CGCAAATGGGCGGTAGGCGTG); 3′ BGH-Rev (TAGAAGGCACAGTCGAGG)
Resource information
  A portion of this plasmid was derived from a plasmid made by: Flag pLJM1 Rap2A (David Sabatini, Addgene plasmid #19311) and pcDNA3.1+ (invitrogen)
Terms and licenses: Academic/Nonprofit Terms; Industry Terms: Not Available to Industry
How to cite: pcDNA3.1+ Flag-RAP2A was a gift from Chi Van Dang (Addgene plasmid # 128099 ; http://n2t.net/addgene:128099 ; RRID:Addgene_128099)
