[The description below was written by a language model from this plasmid's Addgene catalogue record and pLannotate feature annotations shown in this document.]
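Description:
pcDNA3.1+ Flag-RAP2A is a mammalian expression plasmid of about 6 kb built on the Invitrogen pcDNA3.1+ backbone, carrying human RAP2A with an N-terminal FLAG epitope tag. It is maintained in E. coli through a high-copy ColE1/pUC-type origin and an ampicillin resistance gene (β-lactamase) driven by its own promoter. An f1 phage origin is also present. For selection in mammalian cells, the backbone supplies a neomycin phosphotransferase cassette under the SV40 enhancer/early promoter, terminated by the SV40 polyadenylation signal, which allows G418 selection of stable transfectants.

The expression cassette uses the human cytomegalovirus immediate-early enhancer and promoter to drive strong constitutive transcription of the FLAG-RAP2A open reading frame, with the bovine growth hormone polyadenylation signal providing 3′ end processing. A T7 promoter sits between the CMV promoter and the insert, as is standard for this backbone, and could support in vitro transcription. The insert of roughly 620 bp was placed between the NheI and EcoRV sites, both retained, and was derived from an earlier lentiviral Flag-Rap2A construct. The annotation also flags several short fragments (a truncated HIV-1 LTR, ble, lacI and bom pieces, plus lac promoter/operator elements). These appear to be backbone remnants or partial sequence matches rather than functional parts.

RAP2A is a small Ras-family GTPase that cycles between GDP- and GTP-bound states and signals through effectors such as MAP4K4, MINK1 and TNIK, influencing cytoskeletal organisation, adhesion and migration. The plasmid is intended for transient or G418-selected stable expression of epitope-tagged RAP2A in mammalian cells, with the FLAG tag allowing detection or immunoprecipitation.
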