Features (pLannotate 1.2.2; 21 found; start..end, strand, type, name):
     74..453     +  enhancer       CMV enhancer: human cytomegalovirus immediate early enhancer
    454..657     +  promoter       CMV promoter: human cytomegalovirus (CMV) immediate early promoter
    653..686     +  LTR            5' LTR (truncated) (fragment): truncated 5' long terminal repeat (LTR) from HIV-1
    702..720     +  promoter       T7 promoter: promoter for bacteriophage T7 RNA polymerase
    755..775     +  CDS            FLAG (fragment): FLAG® epitope tag, followed by an enterokinase cleavage site
    800..1348    +  CDS            RAP2A: RAP2A_HUMAN - Experimental evidence at protein level: Swiss-Prot protein existence level 1. Small GTP-binding protein which cycles between a GDP-bound inactive and a GTP-bound active form. In its active form interacts with and regulates several effectors including MAP4K4, MINK1 and TNIK. Part of a signaling complex composed of NEDD4, RAP2A and TNIK which regulates neuronal dendrite extension and arborization during development. More generally, it is part of several signaling cascades and may regulate cytoskeletal rearrangements, cell migration, cell adhesion and cell spreading. From Homo sapie
   1418..1642    +  polyA_signal   bGH poly(A) signal: bovine growth hormone polyadenylation signal
   1646..1667    +  promoter       SV40 promoter (fragment): SV40 enhancer and early promoter
   1688..2116    +  rep_origin     f1 ori (sequence partly withheld): f1 bacteriophage origin of replication; arrow indicates direction of (+) strand synthesis
   2130..2459    +  promoter       SV40 promoter: SV40 enhancer and early promoter
   2526..3317    +  CDS            neo: KKA2_KLEPN - Also known as kan, nptII. Experimental evidence at protein level: Swiss-Prot protein existence level 1. Resistance to kanamycin, neomycin, paromomycin, ribostamycin, butirosin and gentamicin B. From Klebsiella pneumoniae.
   3341..3499    +  CDS            ble (fragment): BLE_KLEPN - Experimental evidence at protein level: Swiss-Prot protein existence level 1. Binding protein with a strong affinity to the bleomycin family of antibiotics. Binds to CL990; an antimitotic-antibiotic compound. From Klebsiella pneumoniae.
   3494..3615    +  polyA_signal   SV40 poly(A) signal: SV40 polyadenylation signal
   3688..3704    -  protein_bind   lac operator: The lac repressor binds to the lac operator to inhibit transcription in E. coli. This inhibition can be relieved by adding lactose or isopropyl-β-D-thiogalactopyranoside (IPTG). lac repressor encoded by lacI
   3712..3742    -  promoter       lac promoter: promoter for the E. coli lac operon
   3757..3778    -  protein_bind   CAP binding site: CAP binding activates transcription in the presence of cAMP. E. coli catabolite activator protein
   3791..3883    -  CDS            lacI (fragment): lac repressor; lacI; The lac repressor binds to the lac operator to inhibit transcription in E. coli. This inhibition can be relieved by adding lactose or isopropyl-β-D-thiogalactopyranoside (IPTG).
   4066..4654    -  rep_origin     ori: high-copy-number ColE1/pMB1/pBR322/pUC origin of replication
   4825..5685    -  CDS            AmpR: β-lactamase; bla; confers resistance to ampicillin, carbenicillin, and related antibiotics
   5686..5790    -  promoter       AmpR promoter: bla
   5849..5901    -  misc_feature   bom (fragment): basis of mobility region from pBR322
>Addgene plasmid #128099 | pcDNA3.1+ Flag-RAP2A | addgene full sequence | sequence record 256358 | Addgene NGS Result
AATTGCATGAAGAATCTGCTTAGGGTTAGGCGTTTTGCGCTGCTTCGCGATGTACGGGCCAGATATACGC
GTTGACATTGATTATTGACTAGTTATTAATAGTAATCAATTACGGGGTCATTAGTTCATAGCCCATATAT
GGAGTTCCGCGTTACATAACTTACGGTAAATGGCCCGCCTGGCTGACCGCCCAACGACCCCCGCCCATTG
ACGTCAATAATGACGTATGTTCCCATAGTAACGCCAATAGGGACTTTCCATTGACGTCAATGGGTGGAGT
ATTTACGGTAAACTGCCCACTTGGCAGTACATCAAGTGTATCATATGCCAAGTACGCCCCCTATTGACGT
CAATGACGGTAAATGGCCCGCCTGGCATTATGCCCAGTACATGACCTTATGGGACTTTCCTACTTGGCAG
TACATCTACGTATTAGTCATCGCTATTACCATGGTGATGCGGTTTTGGCAGTACATCAATGGGCGTGGAT
AGCGGTTTGACTCACGGGGATTTCCAAGTCTCCACCCCATTGACGTCAATGGGAGTTTGTTTTGGCACCA
AAATCAACGGGACTTTCCAAAATGTCGTAACAACTCCGCCCCATTGACGCAAATGGGCGGTAGGCGTGTA
CGGTGGGAGGTCTATATAAGCAGAGCTCTCTGGCTAACTAGAGAACCCACTGCTTACTGGCTTATCGAAA
TTAATACGACTCACTATAGGGAGACCCAAGCTGGCTAGCGCTACCGGTATGGACTACAAGGATGACGATG
ACAAGGGTGGTGGTGGTGGTGCGTCGACGATGCGCGAGTACAAAGTGGTGGTGCTGGGCTCGGGCGGGGT
AGGCAAATCCGCCCTGACCGTGCAGTTCGTGACCGGCACCTTCATCGAGAAATACGACCCCACCATCGAG
GACTTCTACCGCAAGGAGATCGAGGTGGATTCGTCGCCGTCGGTGCTGGAGATCCTGGACACGGCGGGCA
CCGAGCAGTTCGCGTCCATGCGGGACCTGTACATCAAGAACGGCCAGGGCTTCATCCTCGTCTACAGCCT
CGTCAACCAGCAGAGCTTCCAGGACATCAAGCCCATGCGGGACCAGATCATCCGCGTGAAGCGGTATGAG
AAAGTGCCAGTCATCTTGGTTGGGAACAAAGTGGACCTGGAAAGTGAGAGAGAAGTATCGTCCAGCGAAG
GCAGAGCCCTTGCTGAAGAGTGGGGCTGCCCCTTTATGGAAACTTCCGCTAAGAGTAAAACAATGGTGGA
CGAACTCTTTGCAGAAATTGTGAGGCAGATGAACTATGCTGCTCAGCCTGACAAAGATGACCCATGCTGT
TCTGCATGTAACATACAATAGGATATCCAGCACAGTGGCGGCCGCTCGAGTCTAGAGGGCCCGTTTAAAC
CCGCTGATCAGCCTCGACTGTGCCTTCTAGTTGCCAGCCATCTGTTGTTTGCCCCTCCCCCGTGCCTTCC
TTGACCCTGGAAGGTGCCACTCCCACTGTCCTTTCCTAATAAAATGAGGAAATTGCATCGCATTGTCTGA
GTAGGTGTCATTCTATTCTGGGGGGTGGGGTGGGGCAGGACAGCAAGGGGGAGGATTGGGAAGACAATAG
CAGGCATGCTGGGGATGCGGTGGGCTCTATGGCTTCTGAGGCGGAAAGAACCAGCTGGGGCTCTAGGGGG
TATCCCC
[124 nt withheld, positions 1688-1811]
C
[91 nt withheld, positions 1813-1903]
A
[49 nt withheld, positions 1905-1953]
CCTTTGACGTTGGAGTCCACGTTCTTT
[37 nt withheld, positions 1981-2017]
ACCCTATCTCGGTCTATTCTTTTGATTTATAAGGGATTTTGCCGATTTCGGCCTATTGGTTAAAAAATGA
GCTGATTTAACAAAAATTTAACGCGAATTAATTCTGTGGAATGTGTGTCAGTTAGGGTGTGGAAAGTCCC
CAGGCTCCCCAGCAGGCAGAAGTATGCAAAGCATGCATCTCAATTAGTCAGCAACCAGGTGTGGAAAGTC
CCCAGGCTCCCCAGCAGGCAGAAGTATGCAAAGCATGCATCTCAATTAGTCAGCAACCATAGTCCCGCCC
CTAACTCCGCCCATCCCGCCCCTAACTCCGCCCAGTTCCGCCCATTCTCCGCCCCATGGCTGACTAATTT
TTTTTATTTATGCAGAGGCCGAGGCCGCCTCTGCCTCTGAGCTATTCCAGAAGTAGTGAGGAGGCTTTTT
TGGAGGCCTAGGCTTTTGCAAAAAGCTCCCGGGAGCTTGTATATCCATTTTCGGATCTGATCAAGAGACA
GGATGAGGATCGTTTCGCATGATTGAACAAGATGGATTGCACGCAGGTTCTCCGGCCGCTTGGGTGGAGA
GGCTATTCGGCTATGACTGGGCACAACAGACAATCGGCTGCTCTGATGCCGCCGTGTTCCGGCTGTCAGC
GCAGGGGCGCCCGGTTCTTTTTGTCAAGACCGACCTGTCCGGTGCCCTGAATGAACTGCAGGACGAGGCA
GCGCGGCTATCGTGGCTGGCCACGACGGGCGTTCCTTGCGCAGCTGTGCTCGACGTTGTCACTGAAGCGG
GAAGGGACTGGCTGCTATTGGGCGAAGTGCCGGGGCAGGATCTCCTGTCATCTCACCTTGCTCCTGCCGA
GAAAGTATCCATCATGGCTGATGCAATGCGGCGGCTGCATACGCTTGATCCGGCTACCTGCCCATTCGAC
CACCAAGCGAAACATCGCATCGAGCGAGCACGTACTCGGATGGAAGCCGGTCTTGTCGATCAGGATGATC
TGGACGAAGAGCATCAGGGGCTCGCGCCAGCCGAACTGTTCGCCAGGCTCAAGGCGCGCATGCCCGACGG
CGAGGATCTCGTCGTGACCCATGGCGATGCCTGCTTGCCGAATATCATGGTGGAAAATGGCCGCTTTTCT
GGATTCATCGACTGTGGCCGGCTGGGTGTGGCGGACCGCTATCAGGACATAGCGTTGGCTACCCGTGATA
TTGCTGAAGAGCTTGGCGGCGAATGGGCTGACCGCTTCCTCGTGCTTTACGGTATCGCCGCTCCCGATTC
GCAGCGCATCGCCTTCTATCGCCTTCTTGACGAGTTCTTCTGAGCGGGACTCTGGGGTTCGAAATGACCG
ACCAAGCGACGCCCAACCTGCCATCACGAGATTTCGATTCCACCGCCGCCTTCTATGAAAGGTTGGGCTT
CGGAATCGTTTTCCGGGACGCCGGCTGGATGATCCTCCAGCGCGGGGATCTCATGCTGGAGTTCTTCGCC
CACCCCAACTTGTTTATTGCAGCTTATAATGGTTACAAATAAAGCAATAGCATCACAAATTTCACAAATA
AAGCATTTTTTTCACTGCATTCTAGTTGTGGTTTGTCCAAACTCATCAATGTATCTTATCATGTCTGTAT
ACCGTCGACCTCTAGCTAGAGCTTGGCGTAATCATGGTCATAGCTGTTTCCTGTGTGAAATTGTTATCCG
CTCACAATTCCACACAACATACGAGCCGGAAGCATAAAGTGTAAAGCCTGGGGTGCCTAATGAGTGAGCT
AACTCACATTAATTGCGTTGCGCTCACTGCCCGCTTTCCAGTCGGGAAACCTGTCGTGCCAGCTGCATTA
ATGAATCGGCCAACGCGCGGGGAGAGGCGGTTTGCGTATTGGGCGCTCTTCCGCTTCCTCGCTCACTGAC
TCGCTGCGCTCGGTCGTTCGGCTGCGGCGAGCGGTATCAGCTCACTCAAAGGCGGTAATACGGTTATCCA
CAGAATCAGGGGATAACGCAGGAAAGAACATGTGAGCAAAAGGCCAGCAAAAGGCCAGGAACCGTAAAAA
GGCCGCGTTGCTGGCGTTTTTCCATAGGCTCCGCCCCCCTGACGAGCATCACAAAAATCGACGCTCAAGT
CAGAGGTGGCGAAACCCGACAGGACTATAAAGATACCAGGCGTTTCCCCCTGGAAGCTCCCTCGTGCGCT
CTCCTGTTCCGACCCTGCCGCTTACCGGATACCTGTCCGCCTTTCTCCCTTCGGGAAGCGTGGCGCTTTC
TCATAGCTCACGCTGTAGGTATCTCAGTTCGGTGTAGGTCGTTCGCTCCAAGCTGGGCTGTGTGCACGAA
CCCCCCGTTCAGCCCGACCGCTGCGCCTTATCCGGTAACTATCGTCTTGAGTCCAACCCGGTAAGACACG
ACTTATCGCCACTGGCAGCAGCCACTGGTAACAGGATTAGCAGAGCGAGGTATGTAGGCGGTGCTACAGA
GTTCTTGAAGTGGTGGCCTAACTACGGCTACACTAGAAGAACAGTATTTGGTATCTGCGCTCTGCTGAAG
CCAGTTACCTTCGGAAAAAGAGTTGGTAGCTCTTGATCCGGCAAACAAACCACCGCTGGTAGCGGTGGTT
TTTTTGTTTGCAAGCAGCAGATTACGCGCAGAAAAAAAGGATCTCAAGAAGATCCTTTGATCTTTTCTAC
GGGGTCTGACGCTCAGTGGAACGAAAACTCACGTTAAGGGATTTTGGTCATGAGATTATCAAAAAGGATC
TTCACCTAGATCCTTTTAAATTAAAAATGAAGTTTTAAATCAATCTAAAGTATATATGAGTAAACTTGGT
CTGACAGTTACCAATGCTTAATCAGTGAGGCACCTATCTCAGCGATCTGTCTATTTCGTTCATCCATAGT
TGCCTGACTCCCCGTCGTGTAGATAACTACGATACGGGAGGGCTTACCATCTGGCCCCAGTGCTGCAATG
ATACCGCGAGACCCACGCTCACCGGCTCCAGATTTATCAGCAATAAACCAGCCAGCCGGAAGGGCCGAGC
GCAGAAGTGGTCCTGCAACTTTATCCGCCTCCATCCAGTCTATTAATTGTTGCCGGGAAGCTAGAGTAAG
TAGTTCGCCAGTTAATAGTTTGCGCAACGTTGTTGCCATTGCTACAGGCATCGTGGTGTCACGCTCGTCG
TTTGGTATGGCTTCATTCAGCTCCGGTTCCCAACGATCAAGGCGAGTTACATGATCCCCCATGTTGTGCA
AAAAAGCGGTTAGCTCCTTCGGTCCTCCGATCGTTGTCAGAAGTAAGTTGGCCGCAGTGTTATCACTCAT
GGTTATGGCAGCACTGCATAATTCTCTTACTGTCATGCCATCCGTAAGATGCTTTTCTGTGACTGGTGAG
TACTCAACCAAGTCATTCTGAGAATAGTGTATGCGGCGACCGAGTTGCTCTTGCCCGGCGTCAATACGGG
ATAATACCGCGCCACATAGCAGAACTTTAAAAGTGCTCATCATTGGAAAACGTTCTTCGGGGCGAAAACT
CTCAAGGATCTTACCGCTGTTGAGATCCAGTTCGATGTAACCCACTCGTGCACCCAACTGATCTTCAGCA
TCTTTTACTTTCACCAGCGTTTCTGGGTGAGCAAAAACAGGAAGGCAAAATGCCGCAAAAAAGGGAATAA
GGGCGACACGGAAATGTTGAATACTCATACTCTTCCTTTTTCAATATTATTGAAGCATTTATCAGGGTTA
TTGTCTCATGAGCGGATACATATTTGAATGTATTTAGAAAAATAAACAAATAGGGGTTCCGCGCACATTT
CCCCGAAAAGTGCCACCTGACGTCGACGGATCGGGAGATCTCCCGATCCCCTATGGTGCACTCTCAGTAC
AATCTGCTCTGATGCCGCATAGTTAAGCCAGTATCTGCTCCCTGCTTGTGTGTTGGAGGTCGCTGAGTAG
TGCGCGAGCAAAATTTAAGCTACAACAAGGCAAGGCTTGACCGAC
