>Addgene plasmid #128099 | pcDNA3.1+ Flag-RAP2A | depositor partial sequence | sequence record 245552 | multiple cloning region, inserted Flag-tagged RAP2A
AGCAGAGCTCTCTGGCTAACTAGAGAACCCACTGCTTACTGGCTTATCGAAATTAATACGACTCACTATA
GGGAGACCCAAGCTGGCTAGCGCTACCGGTATGGACTACAAGGATGACGATGACAAGGGTGGTGGTGGTG
GTGCGTCGACGATGCGCGAGTACAAAGTGGTGGTGCTGGGCTCGGGCGGGGTAGGCAAATCCGCCCTGAC
CGTGCAGTTCGTGACCGGCACCTTCATCGAGAAATACGACCCCACCATCGAGGACTTCTACCGCAAGGAG
ATCGAGGTGGATTCGTCGCCGTCGGTGCTGGAGATCCTGGACACGGCGGGCACCGAGCAGTTCGCGTCCA
TGCGGGACCTGTACATCAAGAACGGCCAGGGCTTCATCCTCGTCTACAGCCTCGTCAACCAGCAGAGCTT
CCAGGACATCAAGCCCATGCGGGACCAGATCATCCGCGTGAAGCGGTATGAGAAAGTGCCAGTCATCTTG
GTTGGGAACAAAGTGGACCTGGAAAGTGAGAGAGAAGTATCGTCCAGCGAAGGCAGAGCCCTTGCTGAAG
AGTGGGGCTGCCCCTTTATGGAAACTTCCGCTAAGAGTAAAACAATGGTGGACGAACTCTTTGCAGAAAT
TGTGAGGCAGATGAACTATGCTGCTCAGCCTGACAAAGATGACCCATGCTGTTCTGCATGTAACATACAA
TAGGATATCCAGCACAGTGGCGGCCGCTCGAGTCTAGAGGGCCCGTTTAAACCCGCTGATCAGCCTCGAC
TGTGCCTTCTAGTTGCCAGCCATCTGTTGTTTGCCCCTCCCCCGTGCCTTCCTTGACCCTGGAAGGTGCC
ACTCCCACTGTCCTTTCCTAATAAAATGAGGAAATTGCATCGCATTGTCTGAGTAGGTGTCATTCTATTC
TGGGGGGTGGGGTGGGGCAGGACAGCAAGGGGGAGGATTGGGAAGACAATAGCAGGCATGCTGGGGATGC
GGTGGGCTCTATGGCTTCTGAGGCGGAAAGAACCAGCTGGGGCTCTAGGGG
